Addgene plasmid #71016: pFOSGE_COF4A01
Purpose: Gateway entry clone
Depositing lab: Alexander Stark. Depositing organization: Research Institute of Molecular Pathology (IMP). Publication: Transcriptional regulators form diverse groups with context-dependent regulatory functions. Stampfel G, Kazmar T, Frank O, Wienerroither S, Reiter F, Stark A. Nature. 2015 Nov 9. doi: 10.1038/nature15545. PubMed 26550828.
Backbone
  Vector backbone: pDONR221
  Backbone manufacturer: Invitrogen
  Backbone size w/o insert (bp): 4762
  Vector type: Gateway entry vector
Growth in bacteria
  Bacterial resistance: Kanamycin, 50 μg/mL
  Growth temperature: 37°C
  Growth strain: DH5alpha
  Copy number: High Copy
Gene/Insert
  Gene/Insert name: Msh6 (alt names: FBgn0036486; CG7003, FBtr0075646)
  Species: D. melanogaster (fly)
  Insert size (bp): 3570
  Entrez Gene: Msh6 (a.k.a. CG7003, Dmel\CG7003)
  Cloning method: Gateway Cloning
  Sequencing primers: 5′ M13-F20; 3′ M13R
Terms and licenses: Academic/Nonprofit Terms; Industry Terms: Not Available to Industry
How to cite: pFOSGE_COF4A01 was a gift from Alexander Stark (Addgene plasmid # 71016 ; http://n2t.net/addgene:71016 ; RRID:Addgene_71016)
