[The description below was written by a language model from this plasmid's Addgene catalogue record.]
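Description:
pFOSGE_COF4A01 is a Gateway entry clone built on the commercial pDONR221 donor backbone and carrying the Drosophila melanogaster gene Msh6 (also annotated as CG7003, transcript FBtr0075646) as an insert of about 3.6 kb. It is a bacterial cloning and shuttle plasmid rather than an expression vector: it is maintained at high copy number in standard E. coli cloning strains and selected with kanamycin. The insert was introduced by Gateway recombination. In a pDONR221-derived entry clone, this normally means the insert replaces the donor vector's counter-selection cassette and ends up flanked by attL recombination sites. However, no feature table is provided, so the exact site configuration, the boundaries of the insert, and the presence or absence of a stop codon cannot be confirmed from the record. M13 forward and reverse primer sites flank the insert and are used for sequence verification.

Entry vectors of this type do not normally supply a promoter for expression of the insert, and the record lists no promoter, tag or reporter. The value of the clone lies in moving the Msh6 sequence by LR recombination into destination vectors that supply the promoter, fusion partners and host-specific elements. Msh6 encodes the fly homologue of a DNA mismatch repair factor. The associated publication concerns the context-dependent regulatory functions of transcriptional regulators, which suggests that the plasmid belongs to a systematic collection of Drosophila clones made for functional testing. The record itself gives the purpose only as a Gateway entry clone and does not describe specific downstream assays.
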