>Addgene plasmid #71016 | pFOSGE_COF4A01 | depositor partial sequence | sequence record 126958 | insert
ATGTCCAAGAAGTTAAACACCAGCGTGGGCGGGACGCCCACAAACACGCTACTAAATTACTTTTCCAAGT
CGCCAGCTTTCGACAAAAAGAAATTGACTCCTAGCGTGAAAACAGATCCCGATGCATCCAAGAGCGAAAA
GGAGAATCTCCAGAACCAGCAGCCAAAAGTGAAGGATGGTAAGAGAGAGGCTTCCAAGCCGGCGGCCAAG
AGGAAGTTGCCCATTTCCGACGATGAGCCGGCCAGTGGTCAACGCAAGCGGAAGCGCATCGTTCAGCCGG
AATCGGACAGTGAGCCGGAAATGGAGGTAACCAAGTCGGAGGACGACTTCTCCGATTGCGCCTCCGACTA
CGAACCGGATGAGAATGAAGCCAGCGATGATAGCGTTAGCAGCGGCGCGGAGGAGGTGTCGCCTAGCGAG
AACGACATGTCCGTGGACAGTCCGACACCCAAGAAATCGCGCAAAAAGTCTAAGATTCTGAATAACAACA
ATAACAATGAGCCATCGAGCAAGAAGGTCAAGCTAGAGTCGACCATCCAGTTGGCCGAGGGTGCAACCTT
TCAAGAAAAGCTGAAGAACCTGCAGAGCAATGCCAAGCAGGATGCTTCCTACGATGATATCGTGACCAAC
ACGTCCAATCTGGATGAGCCCGTTGTTTGGCCGCACCAGAAACTAGAGTTCCTGCAACCGGACAAGATCA
AGGACAAGGAGGGAAGACGTCCAGATCATCCGGACTACGATAAGAGCACCTTGCATGTGCCGGAGAAGTT
CCTCAATGGCCTGTCGCCGGGAGTTCGACAGTGGTGGGTCCTTAAGTCGGACAACTATGACTGCGTCTTG
TTTTTTAAAGTCGGCAAGTTCTATGAACTGTATCACATGGATGCGGATGTGGGCGTCAACGAGCTGGGCT
TCACTTACATGCGCGGCGAGTTTGCTCACTCCGGTTTCCCGGAGATATCCTTCGACAAGATGTCCACCAT
TCTCGTAGACAGGGGCTTCAAGGTGGCTCGCGTTGAGCAAACGGAAACTCCAGATATGATGACTGAGCGC
TGCAAGCGGATCAAGGCCACCAAGTTCGACAAAGTGGTGGCCCGCGAGATCTGCCAGATCACCAATCGTG
GCATCCAGGTCTTTGGCTCACAGTGCAAGATCGGGCCGAATCATCAGCCCAACTATATGTTGGCCATAGT
GGAGAAGGATGAGGGAACTTGTAGCCGGTATGGAGTGTGCTTCATAGACACCTCCATTGGTGACTTTCAT
TTGGGTGAGTTTGAAGACGACAAGAACTGTTCCCGCCTCCTCACCCTGGTGTCACATCATATGCCAGTAT
TGTTCCTTAATGAGAAATCCGCTCTGAGCCAGCGAACCCAGCAAATTGTGCGCACTGTGCTGGGTGGAAT
CCTTAAGGAGCCCGTTCCCGGCAACGGAAAGCATGCCTGCAGTGCCGAAAAAACACTGAAACTTCTGGCG
GAACGTTACTATGCTGGACCCGGATCCGATGACAACTGGCCATTGGTGCTGCGCACCATGCAATCCGATA
TGGATCATTTGGGCCTGACACCAAATGATAATTACAAGCTAGCCCTTAAAGCTCTCGGCCAGTGCATCTT
CTTTATCCATAAGTGCAAGCTGGAGCCCAAGGTGCTGCCCATGGCGCGTTATCAGCTATATGTGCCGCCC
GATCAGCTGGCGGATGCCAAGCCGGCGGTAGCATCCACATTGAGACGCTCCCACATGGTACTGGATGCCA
CTACTTTGTCGAACCTCAGAATTATTGGTGAGGAACACTCCTTGCTCTCCACTTTGGATCACTGCTGCAC
CAAGTTCGGAAAGCGACTGCTGCACCACTGGCTTTGCGCTCCGAGTTGCGATGTCTCAGTCATCAAGGAG
CGACAAGATGCTATTGGTGAGCTAATTCGAATGCCCACCGAACTGCAGGAAGTTCGAGCTTTGCTAGCTC
CGATGCCCGATTTCGAACGAAATCTTGCCCAGATTCATCTATTTGGCAACAAACAGATAAAGCAGATGGA
CCACCCGGATTCCCGGGCGATTCTTTTCGAAGAAAAGCTATATAACAAGCAAAAGCTACAGGGATTTATG
GCCGTACTTAAGGGATTCAATGATCTAACCAAATTGCCTACGATGTTCCATCAGTGCAAAACAACTTTGC
TTAAGAGAATTACCCAGCTGCCGGAATCGGGAGGCTCTTTTCCCGATCTAAGCAAGGAGCTACAATATTT
TGCCACTGCCTTTGATCATGATGCAGCTGCTAAAACGGGTGTGATTGCACCCCAAGCTGGAATGGATGCT
GAGTACGATGCGGCAATGGATTCCATAGGTGAGGTTGAGAAACGCCTCAAAACATATCTTGTGGAACAAG
AGCGACACTTTGGTTGCCGCATTATCTATTTCGGCAGCGACAAGAAACGTTACCAATTGGATGTGCCAGA
AAGCCATGCCAGCAAGGCCAATAAATCCTACACCTTGGAAGGACAAACTAAGGGAAAGAAGCCATCTCGT
CGCTACACCACTGCTGAAACCCGTGCCCTACTAAAGGACATGCAGCACGCTGAGGATACAAGGAACATGG
TCCTAAAAGATCTGGCGCGTCGTCTTTTCGAGAAGTTCTCGAATCACTACGACCAGTGGAAGCAATGCAT
TGACTGCGTCGCCAACCTGGATGTCCTAGGCTCACTAGCTGAATACGCTGGTCAACAAATGGTTATCTGT
GTGCCAGAGCTGGTCTCTGATGCGGATCAGCCGTTTATCCAACTGGAGGAGGGCTACCACCCTTGCGCAA
ATGCATCCACCTATATTCCCAATGGCCTGGAATTGGGCACTGCATCGGAGGCGCCACTGTCACTACTCAC
TGGCCCCAATATGGGCGGCAAGAGTACGCTGATGAGAGAAGTGGGTCTTCTCGTAATCATGGCGCAAATT
GGCGCCCACATTCCCGCTGCTAGTTGTCGCCTTTCGTTGGTGGACAGAATCTTCACGCGCCTGGGTGCTC
AAGATGACATTCTGGCCGGGCACAGCACCTTCCTTGTGGAGCTTAACGAAACCTCACTTATTCTCAAACA
CGCCACATGCCATTCGCTTGTGCTGCTCGACGAACTCGGCAGGGGAACCGCCACATATGATGGCACAGCG
ATTGCTGCCTCTGTCGTCAACTTTCTGGCCAATCTCAAGTGCCGCACTCTGTTCTCCACACACTATCACA
ATCTGATTGATTTCTTCCACAACGACAAGAGAATCACACTGGGTCACATGGCTTGCATGGTGGAGAATGA
AGACAATGCCGATCCTACCCAAGAAACGGTCACGTTCCTATACAAGTATACAGCCGGTGCTTGTCCCAAA
TCGTATGGCTTTAACGCAGCCAAATTAGCTGGAATGCCTCAGGGAATTATTAAGCGGGCCTATGAGCTTT
CCAAGAAAGTCGAAGCCATTGCTTTGCAGCGCAAAATTACGGCCAAGATCGTAGCTGCCACAGCCGGAAA
CGAAGACACCAAAAAGGAGAAAATAAATGCACTCAAAGATCTGCTAAAGCAGTTAAAAATGTGCCAAGTT
