>Addgene plasmid #71016 | pFOSGE_COF4A01 | addgene partial sequence | sequence record 131541 | M13-F20 5'-TGTAAAACGACGGCCAGT-3'
ATTTTGACTGATAGTGACCTGTTCGTTGCAACAAATTGATGAGCAATGCTTTTTTATAATGCCAACTTTG
TACAAAAAAGCAGGCTTCATGTCCAAGAAGTTAAACACCAGCGTGGGCGGGACGCCCACAAACACGCTAC
TAAATTACTTTTCCAAGTCGCCAGCTTTCGACAAAAAGAAATTGACTCCTAGCGTGAAAACAGATCCCGA
TGCATCCAAGAGCGAAAAGGAGAATCTCCAGAACCAGCAGCCAAAAGTGAAGGATGGTAAGAGAGAGGCT
TCCAAGCCGGCGGCCAAGAGGAAGTTGCCCATTTCCGACGATGAGCCGGCCAGTGGTCAACGCAAGCGGA
AGCGCATCGTTCAGCCGGAATCGGACAGTGAGCCGGAAATGGAGGTAACCAAGTCGGAGGACGACTTCTC
CGATTGCGCCTCCGACTACGAACCGGATGAGAATGAAGCCAGCGATGATAGCGTTAGCAGCGGCGCGGAG
GAGGTGTCGCCTAGCGAGAACGACATGTCCGTGGACAGTCCGACACCCAAGAAATCGCGCAAAAAGTCTA
AGATTCTGAATAACAACAATAACAATGAGCCATCGAGCAAGAAGGTCAAGCTAGAGTCGACCATCCAGTT
GGCCGAGGGTGCAACCTTTCAAGAAAAGCTGAAGAACCTGCAGAGCAATGCCAAGCAGGATGCTTCCTAC
GATGATATCGTGACCAACACGTCCAATCTGGATGAGCCCGTTGTTTGGCCGCACCAGAAACTAGAGTTCC
TGCAACCGGACAAGATCAAGGACAAGGAGGGAAGACGTCCAGATCATCCGGACTACGATAAGAGCACC
