>Addgene plasmid #71016 | pFOSGE_COF4A01 | addgene partial sequence | sequence record 131542 | M13-Rev 5'-CAGGAAACAGCTATGACC-3'
ATAATGATTTTATTTTGACTGATAGTGACCTGTTCGTTGCAACAAATTGATAAGCAATGCTTTCTTATAA
TGCCAACTTTGTACAAGAAAGCTGGGTCAACTTGGCACATTTTTAACTGCTTTAGCAGATCTTTGAGTGC
ATTTATTTTCTCCTTTTTGGTGTCTTCGTTTCCGGCTGTGGCAGCTACGATCTTGGCCGTAATTTTGCGC
TGCAAAGCAATGGCTTCGACTTTCTTGGAAAGCTCATAGGCCCGCTTAATAATTCCCTGAGGCATTCCAG
CTAATTTGGCTGCGTTAAAGCCATACGATTTGGGACAAGCACCGGCTGTATACTTGTATAGGAACGTGAC
CGTTTCTTGGGTAGGATCGGCATTGTCTTCATTCTCCACCATGCAAGCCATGTGACCCAGTGTGATTCTC
TTGTCGTTGTGGAAGAAATCAATCAGATTGTGATAGTGTGTGGAGAACAGAGTGCGGCACTTGAGATTGG
CCAGAAAGTTGACGACAGAGGCAGCAATCGCTGTGCCATCATATGTGGCGGTTCCCCTGCCGAGTTCGTC
GAGCAGCACAAGCGAATGGCATGTGGCGTGTTTGAGAATAAGTGAGGTTTCGTTAAGCTCCACAAGGAAG
GTGCTGTGCCCGGCCAGAATGTCATCTTGAGCACCCAGGCGCGTGAAGATTCTGTCCACCAACGAAAGGC
GACAACTAGCAGCGGGAATGTGGGCGCCAATTTGCGCCATGATTACGAGAA
